Addgene plasmid #26342: pcDNA3.2/V5 mmu-mir-1947
Depositing lab: David Bartel. Depositing organization: Whitehead Institute for Biomedical Research. Publication: Mammalian microRNAs: experimental evaluation of novel and previously annotated genes. Chiang HR, Schoenfeld LW, Ruby JG, Auyeung VC, Spies N, Baek D, Johnston WK, Russ C, Luo S, Babiarz JE, Blelloch R, Schroth GP, Nusbaum C, Bartel DP. Genes Dev. 2010 May 15. 24(10):992-1009. 10.1101/gad.1884710 PubMed 20413612.
Backbone
  Vector backbone: pcDNA3.2/V5-DEST
  Backbone manufacturer: Invitrogen
  Backbone size w/o insert (bp): 7711
  Vector type: Mammalian Expression
  Selectable markers: Neomycin (select with G418)
Growth in bacteria
  Bacterial resistance: Ampicillin, 100 μg/mL
  Growth temperature: 37°C
  Growth strain: DH5alpha
  Copy number: Unknown
Gene/Insert
  Gene/Insert name: mmu-mir-1947 (alt names: mir 1947; mir-1947)
  Species: M. musculus (mouse)
  Insert size (bp): 381
  Entrez Gene: Mir1947 (a.k.a. mmu-mir-1947)
  Cloning method: Gateway Cloning
  Sequencing primers: 5′ CMV-F; 3′ V5 reverse (5′-ACCGAGGAGAGGGTTAGGGAT-3′ )
Terms and licenses: Academic/Nonprofit Terms; Industry Terms: Not Available to Industry
Depositor comments: pre-miRNA hairpins and the surrounding regions were amplified from mouse BL6 genomic DNA using Pfu Polymerase and primers with Gateway (Invitrogen)- compatible ends designed to anneal about 100 nt upstream of and downstream from the miRNA hairpins. PCR products were inserted into Gateway vector pDONR221 and subsequently into pcDNA3.2/V5-DEST.
How to cite: pcDNA3.2/V5 mmu-mir-1947 was a gift from David Bartel (Addgene plasmid # 26342 ; http://n2t.net/addgene:26342 ; RRID:Addgene_26342)
