[The description below was written by a language model from this plasmid's Addgene catalogue record.]
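Description:
pcDNA3.2/V5 mmu-mir-1947 is a mammalian expression plasmid built on the Invitrogen pcDNA3.2/V5-DEST Gateway destination backbone (about 7.7 kb without insert). It is propagated in E. coli under ampicillin selection and carries a neomycin resistance marker, so transfected mammalian cells can be selected with G418. The record does not give a feature table and does not explicitly name the promoter. The use of a CMV forward sequencing primer is consistent with the CMV promoter that normally drives expression in this vector family, and the V5 reverse primer reflects the V5 epitope-coding region that lies downstream of the Gateway cassette in the backbone.

The insert is a 381 bp fragment of mouse genomic DNA containing the mmu-mir-1947 (Mir1947) locus. According to the depositor's notes, the pre-miRNA hairpin was amplified from BL6 genomic DNA together with roughly 100 nt of flanking sequence on each side. The primers carried Gateway-compatible ends, and the product was recombined first into the pDONR221 entry vector and then into the destination vector. Including the native flanking sequence means the transcript should resemble a primary miRNA, which the cell's miRNA biogenesis machinery can recognise and process into a mature small RNA. Because the payload is a noncoding hairpin rather than an open reading frame, the V5 tag is not expected to have any function in this construct.

The plasmid comes from a study that experimentally evaluated novel and previously annotated mammalian microRNA genes. Its apparent use is to overexpress the candidate hairpin in cultured mammalian cells and test whether it is processed as an authentic miRNA.
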