>Addgene plasmid #26342 | pcDNA3.2/V5 mmu-mir-1947 | depositor partial sequence | sequence record 12426 | Author sequence
TTCAAATCATTGCTAATGTCTCCTTCTTTAAATTTCTCTAATTTATTCAGAAAACAAAATCTTGGAAGAA
AAAAAATAGTTACCCTAATTCTGCTAATTATAGATGCGGATGCTCTGCTTTTAAGAAAGACAATTAGATT
TGTGGCATCTGAAAGATGAACAAGGTGGTGGAGGACGAGCTAGCTGAGTGCTGCAGACACTCTAAGAGCA
CTGAGCTAGCTCTCCCTCCATGCCCTGCTCAATCGTGAAGTTCCGACGTGTGCCTGACCTCACAGAGTAT
CAGAGCCCATCACATGGCACGGGGGTTTCCAGGAGTAATATCAGTGTATTAGTAGAAAGTGTGACTTATT
TTTCCACAGTTACTGTGTAGCCCAGGCTGAG
