>Addgene plasmid #26342 | pcDNA3.2/V5 mmu-mir-1947 | addgene partial sequence | sequence record 32495 | 26342 with CMV-F
CTCTCTGGCTACTAGAGAACCCACTGCTTACTGGCTTATCGAAATTAATACGACTCACTATAGGGAGACC
CAAGCTGGCTAGTTAAGCTATCAACAAGTTTGTACAAAAAAGCAGGCTTTCAAATCATTGCTAATGTCTC
CTTCTTTAAATTTCTCTAATTTATTCAGAAAACAAAATCTTGGAAGAAAAAAAATAGTTACCCTAATTCT
GCTAATTATAGATGCGGATGCTCTGCTTTTAAGAAAGACAATTAGATTTGTGGCATCTGAAAGATGAACA
AGGTGGTGGAGGACGAGCTAGCTGAGTGCTGCAGACACTCTAAGAGCACTGAGCTAGCTCTCCCTCCATG
CCCTGCTCAATCGTGAAGTTCCGACGTGTGCCTGACCTCACAGAGTATCAGAGCCCATCACATGGCACGG
GGGTTTCCAGGAGTAATATCAGTGTATTAGTAGAAAGTGTGACTTATTTTTCCACAGTTACTGTGTAGCC
CAGGCTGAGACCCAGCTTTCTTGTACAAAGTGGTTGATCTAGAGGGCCCGCGGTTCGAAGGTAAGCCTAT
CCCTAACCCTCTCCTCGGTCTCGATTCTACGCGTACCGGTTAGTAATGAGTTTAAACGGGGGAGGCTAAC
TGAAACACGGAAGGAGACAATACCGGAAGGAACCCGCGCTATGACGGCAATAAAAAGACAGAATAAAACG
CACGGGTGTTGGGTCGTTTGTTCATAAACGCGGGGTTCGGTCCCAGGGCTGGCACTCTGTCGATACCCCA
CCGAGACCCCATTGGGGCCAATACGCCCGCGTTTCTTCCTTTTCCCCACCCCACCCCCCAAGTTCGGGTG
AAGGCCCAGGGCTCGCAGCC
